>Addgene plasmid #43587 | III-CTAA | depositor partial sequence | sequence record 58852 | III-CTAA sequence 426 bps
CGTCTCGGCTCACCCCAGAGCAGGTCGTGGCGATCGCAAGCCACGACGGAGGAAAGCAAGCCTTGGAAAC
AGTACAGAGGCTGTTGCCTGTGCTGTGCCAAGCGCACGGACTCACCCCAGAGCAGGTCGTGGCCATTGCC
TCGAATGGAGGGGGCAAACAGGCGTTGGAAACCGTACAACGATTGCTGCCGGTGCTGTGCCAAGCGCACG
GCCTCACCCCAGAGCAGGTCGTGGCAATCGCCTCCAACATTGGCGGGAAACAGGCACTCGAGACTGTCCA
GCGCCTGCTTCCCGTGCTGTGCCAAGCGCACGGATTAACCCCAGAGCAGGTCGTGGCAATCGCCTCCAAC
ATTGGCGGGAAACAGGCACTCGAGACTGTCCAGCGCCTGCTTCCCGTGCTGTGCCAAGCGCACGGACTCA
GAGACG
