>Addgene plasmid #43587 | III-CTAA | addgene partial sequence | sequence record 61551 | M13-F20 5'-TGTAAAACGACGGCCAGT-3'
GCGATTGGGCCCTCTGATGCATGCTCGAGCGGCCGCCAGTGTGATGGATATCTGCAGAATTCGCCCTTGC
CGTCCTAGCGCGTCTCGGCTCACCCCAGAGCAGGTCGTGGCGATCGCAAGCCACGACGGAGGAAAGCAAG
CCTTGGAAACAGTACAGAGGCTGTTGCCTGTGCTGTGCCAAGCGCACGGACTCACCCCAGAGCAGGTCGT
GGCCATTGCCTCGAATGGAGGGGGCAAACAGGCGTTGGAAACCGTACAACGATTGCTGCCGGTGCTGTGC
CAAGCGCACGGCCTCACCCCAGAGCAGGTCGTGGCAATCGCCTCCAACATTGGCGGGAAACAGGCACTCG
AGACTGTCCAGCGCCTGCTTCCCGTGCTGTGCCAAGCGCACGGATTAACCCCAGAGCAGGTCGTGGCAAT
CGCCTCCAACATTGGCGGGAAACAGGCACTCGAGACTGTCCAGCGCCTGCTTCCCGTGCTGTGCCAAGCG
CACGGACTCAGAGACGTGGGCACAGGAAAGAAGGGCGAATTCCAGCACACTGGCGGCCGTTACTAGTGGA
TCCGAGCTCGGTACCAAGCTTGATGCATAGCTTGAGTATTCTATAGTGTCACCTAAATAGCTTGGCGTAA
TCATGGTCATAGCTGTTTCCTGTGTGAAATTGTTATCCGCTCACAATTCCACACAACATACGAGCCGGAA
GCATAAAGTGTAAAGCCTGGGGTGCCTAATGAGTGAGCTAACTCACATTAATTGCGTTGCGCTCACTGCC
CGCTTTCCAGTCGGGAAACCTGTCGTGCCAGCTGCATTAATGAATCGGCCAACGCGCGGGGAGAGGCGGT
TTGCGTATTGGGCGCTCTTCCGCTTCCTCGCT
