[The description below was written by a language model from this plasmid's Addgene catalogue record.]
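Description:
III-CTAA is a bacterial cloning plasmid built on the commercial pCRII-TOPO backbone (about 4 kb without insert), into which a 426 bp synthetic fragment was placed by TOPO cloning. It is a high-copy plasmid maintained in E. coli and carries both ampicillin and kanamycin resistance, as is standard for this backbone. No feature table accompanies the record. The listed sequencing primers (T7 on the 5′ side and M13 reverse on the 3′ side) match the usual arrangement of priming sites flanking the pCRII-TOPO cloning site. The vector is intended only for storing and propagating the insert. The record describes no promoter, tag, reporter or other element for expression in eukaryotic cells.

The record does not explicitly say what the insert encodes beyond its name and synthetic origin. The plasmid was deposited with a publication describing a TALEN genome-editing system for generating human stem cell-based disease models. Given that context, the name and size suggest a pre-assembled module of four TAL effector repeats, since four repeats of roughly 100 bp each would come to about this length. On that reading, the repeats would recognise the bases C, T, A and A, and "III" would mark the module's position class within a hierarchical assembly scheme. This interpretation is inferred and is not stated in the record. If it is correct, the plasmid would serve as one member of a library of multimer building blocks, from which fragments are taken and joined in order to build custom TALE DNA-binding arrays for TALEN expression constructs.
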