Addgene plasmid #43587: III-CTAA
Depositing lab: Chad Cowan & Kiran Musunuru. Depositing organization: Harvard University. Publication: A TALEN Genome-Editing System for Generating Human Stem Cell-Based Disease Models. Ding Q, Lee YK, Schaefer EA, Peters DT, Veres A, Kim K, Kuperwasser N, Motola DL, Meissner TB, Hendriks WT, Trevisan M, Gupta RM, Moisan A, Banks E, Friesen M, Schinzel RT, Xia F, Tang A, Xia Y, Figueroa E, Wann A, Ahfeldt T, Daheron L, Zhang F, Rubin LL, Peng LF, Chung RT, Musunuru K, Cowan CA. Cell Stem Cell. 2012 Dec 12. pii: S1934-5909(12)00645-5. doi: 10.1016/j.stem.2012.11.011. PubMed 23246482.
Backbone
  Vector backbone: pCRII-TOPO
  Backbone manufacturer: Invitrogen
  Backbone size w/o insert (bp): 3973
  Vector type: Bacterial Cloning
Growth in bacteria
  Bacterial resistance: Ampicillin and Kanamycin, 100 & 50 μg/mL
  Growth temperature: 37°C
  Growth strain: Top10
  Copy number: High Copy
Gene/Insert
  Gene/Insert name: III-CTAA
  Species: Synthetic
  Insert size (bp): 426
  Cloning method: TOPO Cloning
  Sequencing primers: 5′ T7; 3′ M13-rev
Terms and licenses: Academic/Nonprofit Terms; Industry Terms: Not Available to Industry
How to cite: III-CTAA was a gift from Chad Cowan & Kiran Musunuru (Addgene plasmid # 43587 ; http://n2t.net/addgene:43587 ; RRID:Addgene_43587)
